>Addgene plasmid #112402 | pZNF266.2.0-gDNA | depositor full sequence | sequence record 211793 | Full Sequence
TAGAGCTAGAAATAGCAAGTTAAAATAAGGCTAGTCCGTTATCAACTTGAAAAAGTGGCACCGAGTCGGT
GCTTTTTTGTTTTAGAGCTAGAAATAGCAAGTTAAAATAAGGCTAGTCCGTTTTTAGCGCGTGCGCCAAT
TCTGCAGACAAATGGCTCTAGAGGTACCCGTTACATAACTTACGGTAAATGGCCCGCCTGGCTGACCGCC
CAACGACCCCCGCCCATTGACGTCAATAGTAACGCCAATAGGGACTTTCCATTGACGTCAATGGGTGGAG
TATTTACGGTAAACTGCCCACTTGGCAGTACATCAAGTGTATCATATGCCAAGTACGCCCCCTATTGACG
TCAATGACGGTAAATGGCCCGCCTGGCATTGTGCCCAGTACATGACCTTATGGGACTTTCCTACTTGGCA
GTACATCTACGTATTAGTCATCGCTATTACCATGGTCGAGGTGAGCCCCACGTTCTGCTTCACTCTCCCC
ATCTCCCCCCCCTCCCCACCCCCAATTTTGTATTTATTTATTTTTTAATTATTTTGTGCAGCGATGGGGG
CGGGGGGGGGGGGGGGGCGCGCGCCAGGCGGGGCGGGGCGGGGCGAGGGGCGGGGCGGGGCGAGGCGGAG
AGGTGCGGCGGCAGCCAATCAGAGCGGCGCGCTCCGAAAGTTTCCTTTTATGGCGAGGCGGCGGCGGCGG
CGGCCCTATAAAAAGCGAAGCGCGCGGCGGGCGGGAGTCGCTGCGACGCTGCCTTCGCCCCGTGCCCCGC
TCCGCCGCCGCCTCGCGCCGCCCGCCCCGGCTCTGACTGACCGCGTTACTCCCACAGGTGAGCGGGCGGG
ACGGCCCTTCTCCTCCGGGCTGTAATTAGCTGAGCAAGAGGTAAGGGTTTAAGGGATGGTTGGTTGGTGG
GGTATTAATGTTTAATTACCTGGAGCACCTGCCTGAAATCACTTTTTTTCAGGTTGGACCGGTGCCACCA
TGGACTATAAGGACCACGACGGAGACTACAAGGATCATGATATTGATTACAAAGACGATGACGATAAGAT
GGCCCCAAAGAAGAAGCGGAAGGTCGGTATCCACGGAGTCCCAGCAGCCGACAAGAAGTACAGCATCGGC
CTGGACATCGGCACCAACTCTGTGGGCTGGGCCGTGATCACCGACGAGTACAAGGTGCCCAGCAAGAAAT
TCAAGGTGCTGGGCAACACCGACCGGCACAGCATCAAGAAGAACCTGATCGGAGCCCTGCTGTTCGACAG
CGGCGAAACAGCCGAGGCCACCCGGCTGAAGAGAACCGCCAGAAGAAGATACACCAGACGGAAGAACCGG
ATCTGCTATCTGCAAGAGATCTTCAGCAACGAGATGGCCAAGGTGGACGACAGCTTCTTCCACAGACTGG
AAGAGTCCTTCCTGGTGGAAGAGGATAAGAAGCACGAGCGGCACCCCATCTTCGGCAACATCGTGGACGA
GGTGGCCTACCACGAGAAGTACCCCACCATCTACCACCTGAGAAAGAAACTGGTGGACAGCACCGACAAG
GCCGACCTGCGGCTGATCTATCTGGCCCTGGCCCACATGATCAAGTTCCGGGGCCACTTCCTGATCGAGG
GCGACCTGAACCCCGACAACAGCGACGTGGACAAGCTGTTCATCCAGCTGGTGCAGACCTACAACCAGCT
GTTCGAGGAAAACCCCATCAACGCCAGCGGCGTGGACGCCAAGGCCATCCTGTCTGCCAGACTGAGCAAG
AGCAGACGGCTGGAAAATCTGATCGCCCAGCTGCCCGGCGAGAAGAAGAATGGCCTGTTCGGAAACCTGA
TTGCCCTGAGCCTGGGCCTGACCCCCAACTTCAAGAGCAACTTCGACCTGGCCGAGGATGCCAAACTGCA
GCTGAGCAAGGACACCTACGACGACGACCTGGACAACCTGCTGGCCCAGATCGGCGACCAGTACGCCGAC
CTGTTTCTGGCCGCCAAGAACCTGTCCGACGCCATCCTGCTGAGCGACATCCTGAGAGTGAACACCGAGA
TCACCAAGGCCCCCCTGAGCGCCTCTATGATCAAGAGATACGACGAGCACCACCAGGACCTGACCCTGCT
GAAAGCTCTCGTGCGGCAGCAGCTGCCTGAGAAGTACAAAGAGATTTTCTTCGACCAGAGCAAGAACGGC
TACGCCGGCTACATTGACGGCGGAGCCAGCCAGGAAGAGTTCTACAAGTTCATCAAGCCCATCCTGGAAA
AGATGGACGGCACCGAGGAACTGCTCGTGAAGCTGAACAGAGAGGACCTGCTGCGGAAGCAGCGGACCTT
CGACAACGGCAGCATCCCCCACCAGATCCACCTGGGAGAGCTGCACGCCATTCTGCGGCGGCAGGAAGAT
TTTTACCCATTCCTGAAGGACAACCGGGAAAAGATCGAGAAGATCCTGACCTTCCGCATCCCCTACTACG
TGGGCCCTCTGGCCAGGGGAAACAGCAGATTCGCCTGGATGACCAGAAAGAGCGAGGAAACCATCACCCC
CTGGAACTTCGAGGAAGTGGTGGACAAGGGCGCTTCCGCCCAGAGCTTCATCGAGCGGATGACCAACTTC
GATAAGAACCTGCCCAACGAGAAGGTGCTGCCCAAGCACAGCCTGCTGTACGAGTACTTCACCGTGTATA
ACGAGCTGACCAAAGTGAAATACGTGACCGAGGGAATGAGAAAGCCCGCCTTCCTGAGCGGCGAGCAGAA
AAAGGCCATCGTGGACCTGCTGTTCAAGACCAACCGGAAAGTGACCGTGAAGCAGCTGAAAGAGGACTAC
TTCAAGAAAATCGAGTGCTTCGACTCCGTGGAAATCTCCGGCGTGGAAGATCGGTTCAACGCCTCCCTGG
GCACATACCACGATCTGCTGAAAATTATCAAGGACAAGGACTTCCTGGACAATGAGGAAAACGAGGACAT
TCTGGAAGATATCGTGCTGACCCTGACACTGTTTGAGGACAGAGAGATGATCGAGGAACGGCTGAAAACC
TATGCCCACCTGTTCGACGACAAAGTGATGAAGCAGCTGAAGCGGCGGAGATACACCGGCTGGGGCAGGC
TGAGCCGGAAGCTGATCAACGGCATCCGGGACAAGCAGTCCGGCAAGACAATCCTGGATTTCCTGAAGTC
CGACGGCTTCGCCAACAGAAACTTCATGCAGCTGATCCACGACGACAGCCTGACCTTTAAAGAGGACATC
CAGAAAGCCCAGGTGTCCGGCCAGGGCGATAGCCTGCACGAGCACATTGCCAATCTGGCCGGCAGCCCCG
CCATTAAGAAGGGCATCCTGCAGACAGTGAAGGTGGTGGACGAGCTCGTGAAAGTGATGGGCCGGCACAA
GCCCGAGAACATCGTGATCGAAATGGCCAGAGAGAACCAGACCACCCAGAAGGGACAGAAGAACAGCCGC
GAGAGAATGAAGCGGATCGAAGAGGGCATCAAAGAGCTGGGCAGCCAGATCCTGAAAGAACACCCCGTGG
AAAACACCCAGCTGCAGAACGAGAAGCTGTACCTGTACTACCTGCAGAATGGGCGGGATATGTACGTGGA
CCAGGAACTGGACATCAACCGGCTGTCCGACTACGATGTGGACCATATCGTGCCTCAGAGCTTTCTGAAG
GACGACTCCATCGACAACAAGGTGCTGACCAGAAGCGACAAGAACCGGGGCAAGAGCGACAACGTGCCCT
CCGAAGAGGTCGTGAAGAAGATGAAGAACTACTGGCGGCAGCTGCTGAACGCCAAGCTGATTACCCAGAG
AAAGTTCGACAATCTGACCAAGGCCGAGAGAGGCGGCCTGAGCGAACTGGATAAGGCCGGCTTCATCAAG
AGACAGCTGGTGGAAACCCGGCAGATCACAAAGCACGTGGCACAGATCCTGGACTCCCGGATGAACACTA
AGTACGACGAGAATGACAAGCTGATCCGGGAAGTGAAAGTGATCACCCTGAAGTCCAAGCTGGTGTCCGA
TTTCCGGAAGGATTTCCAGTTTTACAAAGTGCGCGAGATCAACAACTACCACCACGCCCACGACGCCTAC
CTGAACGCCGTCGTGGGAACCGCCCTGATCAAAAAGTACCCTAAGCTGGAAAGCGAGTTCGTGTACGGCG
ACTACAAGGTGTACGACGTGCGGAAGATGATCGCCAAGAGCGAGCAGGAAATCGGCAAGGCTACCGCCAA
GTACTTCTTCTACAGCAACATCATGAACTTTTTCAAGACCGAGATTACCCTGGCCAACGGCGAGATCCGG
AAGCGGCCTCTGATCGAGACAAACGGCGAAACCGGGGAGATCGTGTGGGATAAGGGCCGGGATTTTGCCA
CCGTGCGGAAAGTGCTGAGCATGCCCCAAGTGAATATCGTGAAAAAGACCGAGGTGCAGACAGGCGGCTT
CAGCAAAGAGTCTATCCTGCCCAAGAGGAACAGCGATAAGCTGATCGCCAGAAAGAAGGACTGGGACCCT
AAGAAGTACGGCGGCTTCGACAGCCCCACCGTGGCCTATTCTGTGCTGGTGGTGGCCAAAGTGGAAAAGG
GCAAGTCCAAGAAACTGAAGAGTGTGAAAGAGCTGCTGGGGATCACCATCATGGAAAGAAGCAGCTTCGA
GAAGAATCCCATCGACTTTCTGGAAGCCAAGGGCTACAAAGAAGTGAAAAAGGACCTGATCATCAAGCTG
CCTAAGTACTCCCTGTTCGAGCTGGAAAACGGCCGGAAGAGAATGCTGGCCTCTGCCGGCGAACTGCAGA
AGGGAAACGAACTGGCCCTGCCCTCCAAATATGTGAACTTCCTGTACCTGGCCAGCCACTATGAGAAGCT
GAAGGGCTCCCCCGAGGATAATGAGCAGAAACAGCTGTTTGTGGAACAGCACAAGCACTACCTGGACGAG
ATCATCGAGCAGATCAGCGAGTTCTCCAAGAGAGTGATCCTGGCCGACGCTAATCTGGACAAAGTGCTGT
CCGCCTACAACAAGCACCGGGATAAGCCCATCAGAGAGCAGGCCGAGAATATCATCCACCTGTTTACCCT
GACCAATCTGGGAGCCCCTGCCGCCTTCAAGTACTTTGACACCACCATCGACCGGAAGAGGTACACCAGC
ACCAAAGAGGTGCTGGACGCCACCCTGATCCACCAGAGCATCACCGGCCTGTACGAGACACGGATCGACC
TGTCTCAGCTGGGAGGCGACAAAAGGCCGGCGGCCACGAAAAAGGCCGGCCAGGCAAAAAAGAAAAAGTA
AGAATTCCTAGAGCTCGCTGATCAGCCTCGACTGTGCCTTCTAGTTGCCAGCCATCTGTTGTTTGCCCCT
CCCCCGTGCCTTCCTTGACCCTGGAAGGTGCCACTCCCACTGTCCTTTCCTAATAAAATGAGGAAATTGC
ATCGCATTGTCTGAGTAGGTGTCATTCTATTCTGGGGGGTGGGGTGGGGCAGGACAGCAAGGGGGAGGAT
TGGGAAGAGAATAGCAGGCATGCTGGGGAGCGGCCGCAGGAACCCCTAGTGATGGAGTTGGCCACTCCCT
CTCTGCGCGCTCGCTCGCTCACTGAGGCCGGGCGACCAAAGGTCGCCCGACGCCCGGGCTTTGCCCGGGC
GGCCTCAGTGAGCGAGCGAGCGCGCAGCTGCCTGCAGGGGCGCCTGATGCGGTATTTTCTCCTTACGCAT
CTGTGCGGTATTTCACACCGCATA
[142 nt withheld, positions 5695-5836]
C
[141 nt withheld, positions 5838-5978]
CCTTTGACGTTGGAGTCCACGTTCTTT
[37 nt withheld, positions 6006-6042]
ACCCTATCTCGGGCTATTCTTTTGATTTATAAGGGATTTTGCCGATTTCGGCCTATTGGTTAAAAAATGA
GCTGATTTAACAAAAATTTAACGCGAATTTTAACAAAATATTAACGTTTACAATTTTATGGTGCACTCTC
AGTACAATCTGCTCTGATGCCGCATAGTTAAGCCAGCCCCGACACCCGCCAACACCCGCTGACGCGCCCT
GACGGGCTTGTCTGCTCCCGGCATCCGCTTACAGACAAGCTGTGACCGTCTCCGGGAGCTGCATGTGTCA
GAGGTTTTCACCGTCATCACCGAAACGCGCGAGACGAAAGGGCCTCGTGATACGCCTATTTTTATAGGTT
AATGTCATGATAATAATGGTTTCTTAGACGTCAGGTGGCACTTTTCGGGGAAATGTGCGCGGAACCCCTA
TTTGTTTATTTTTCTAAATACATTCAAATATGTATCCGCTCATGAGACAATAACCCTGATAAATGCTTCA
ATAATATTGAAAAAGGAAGAGTATGAGTATTCAACATTTCCGTGTCGCCCTTATTCCCTTTTTTGCGGCA
TTTTGCCTTCCTGTTTTTGCTCACCCAGAAACGCTGGTGAAAGTAAAAGATGCTGAAGATCAGTTGGGTG
CACGAGTGGGTTACATCGAACTGGATCTCAACAGCGGTAAGATCCTTGAGAGTTTTCGCCCCGAAGAACG
TTTTCCAATGATGAGCACTTTTAAAGTTCTGCTATGTGGCGCGGTATTATCCCGTATTGACGCCGGGCAA
GAGCAACTCGGTCGCCGCATACACTATTCTCAGAATGACTTGGTTGAGTACTCACCAGTCACAGAAAAGC
ATCTTACGGATGGCATGACAGTAAGAGAATTATGCAGTGCTGCCATAACCATGAGTGATAACACTGCGGC
CAACTTACTTCTGACAACGATCGGAGGACCGAAGGAGCTAACCGCTTTTTTGCACAACATGGGGGATCAT
GTAACTCGCCTTGATCGTTGGGAACCGGAGCTGAATGAAGCCATACCAAACGACGAGCGTGACACCACGA
TGCCTGTAGCAATGGCAACAACGTTGCGCAAACTATTAACTGGCGAACTACTTACTCTAGCTTCCCGGCA
ACAATTAATAGACTGGATGGAGGCGGATAAAGTTGCAGGACCACTTCTGCGCTCGGCCCTTCCGGCTGGC
TGGTTTATTGCTGATAAATCTGGAGCCGGTGAGCGTGGAAGCCGCGGTATCATTGCAGCACTGGGGCCAG
ATGGTAAGCCCTCCCGTATCGTAGTTATCTACACGACGGGGAGTCAGGCAACTATGGATGAACGAAATAG
ACAGATCGCTGAGATAGGTGCCTCACTGATTAAGCATTGGTAACTGTCAGACCAAGTTTACTCATATATA
CTTTAGATTGATTTAAAACTTCATTTTTAATTTAAAAGGATCTAGGTGAAGATCCTTTTTGATAATCTCA
TGACCAAAATCCCTTAACGTGAGTTTTCGTTCCACTGAGCGTCAGACCCCGTAGAAAAGATCAAAGGATC
TTCTTGAGATCCTTTTTTTCTGCGCGTAATCTGCTGCTTGCAAACAAAAAAACCACCGCTACCAGCGGTG
GTTTGTTTGCCGGATCAAGAGCTACCAACTCTTTTTCCGAAGGTAACTGGCTTCAGCAGAGCGCAGATAC
CAAATACTGTCCTTCTAGTGTAGCCGTAGTTAGGCCACCACTTCAAGAACTCTGTAGCACCGCCTACATA
CCTCGCTCTGCTAATCCTGTTACCAGTGGCTGCTGCCAGTGGCGATAAGTCGTGTCTTACCGGGTTGGAC
TCAAGACGATAGTTACCGGATAAGGCGCAGCGGTCGGGCTGAACGGGGGGTTCGTGCACACAGCCCAGCT
TGGAGCGAACGACCTACACCGAACTGAGATACCTACAGCGTGAGCTATGAGAAAGCGCCACGCTTCCCGA
AGGGAGAAAGGCGGACAGGTATCCGGTAAGCGGCAGGGTCGGAACAGGAGAGCGCACGAGGGAGCTTCCA
GGGGGAAACGCCTGGTATCTTTATAGTCCTGTCGGGTTTCGCCACCTCTGACTTGAGCGTCGATTTTTGT
GATGCTCGTCAGGGGGGCGGAGCCTATGGAAAAACGCCAGCAACGCGGCCTTTTTACGGTTCCTGGCCTT
TTGCTGGCCTTTTGCTCACATGTGAGGGCCTATTTCCCATGATTCCTTCATATTTGCATATACGATACAA
GGCTGTTAGAGAGATAATTGGAATTAATTTGACTGTAAACACAAAGATATTAGTACAAAATACGTGACGT
AGAAAGTAATAATTTCTTGGGTAGTTTGCAGTTTTAAAATTATGTTTTAAAATGGACTATCATATGCTTA
CCGTAACTTGAAAGTATTTCGATTTCTTGGCTTTATATATCTTGTGGAAAGGACGAAACACCGACTGTCA
GCATAAGGAATGGTTT
Features (pLannotate 1.2.2; 18 found; start..end, strand, type, name):
     79..122     +  misc_RNA       gRNA scaffold (fragment): guide RNA scaffold for the Streptococcus pyogenes CRISPR/Cas9 system
    169..454     +  enhancer       CMV enhancer: human cytomegalovirus immediate early enhancer; contains an 18-bp deletion relative to the standard CMV enhancer
    456..733     +  promoter       chicken β-actin promoter: No description available
    734..962     +  intron         hybrid intron: hybrid between chicken β-actin (CBA) and minute virus of mice (MMV) introns (Gray et al., 2011)
   1100..2701    +  CDS            Cas9(N): N-terminal portion of Streptococcus pyogenes Cas9 (Zetsche et al., 2015)
   2702..5200    +  CDS            Cas9(C): C-terminal portion of Streptococcus pyogenes Cas9 (Zetsche et al., 2015)
   5201..5248    +  CDS            nucleoplasmin NLS: bipartite nuclear localization signal from nucleoplasmin
   5282..5393    +  polyA_signal   bGH poly(A) signal: bovine growth hormone polyadenylation signal
   5498..5638    +  repeat_region  AAV2 ITR: inverted terminal repeat of adeno-associated virus serotype 2 inverted
   5643..5694    -  misc_feature   bom (fragment): basis of mobility region from pBR322
   5713..6093    +  rep_origin     M13 ori (sequence partly withheld): M13 bacteriophage origin of replication; arrow indicates direction of (+) strand synthesis
   6169..6218    -  misc_feature   bom (fragment): basis of mobility region from pBR322
   6320..6355    -  CDS            rop (fragment): Rop protein, which maintains plasmids at low copy number; rop
   6450..6554    +  promoter       AmpR promoter: bla
   6555..7415    +  CDS            AmpR: β-lactamase; bla; confers resistance to ampicillin, carbenicillin, and related antibiotics
   7586..8174    +  rep_origin     ori: high-copy-number ColE1/pMB1/pBR322/pUC origin of replication
   8236..8476    +  promoter       U6 promoter: RNA polymerase III promoter for human U6 snRNA
   8505..72      +  misc_RNA       gRNA scaffold (across the origin): guide RNA scaffold for the Streptococcus pyogenes CRISPR/Cas9 system
