>Addgene plasmid #112402 | pZNF266.2.0-gDNA | addgene full sequence | sequence record 230257 | Addgene NGS Result
TAGAGCTAGAAATAGCAAGTTAAAATAAGGCTAGTCCGTTATCAACTTGAAAAAGTGGCACCGAGTCGGT
GCTTTTTTGTTTTAGAGCTAGAAATAGCAAGTTAAAATAAGGCTAGTCCGTTTTTAGCGCGTGCGCCAAT
TCTGCAGACAAATGGCTCTAGAGGTACCCGTTACATAACTTACGGTAAATGGCCCGCCTGGCTGACCGCC
CAACGACCCCCGCCCATTGACGTCAATAGTAACGCCAATAGGGACTTTCCATTGACGTCAATGGGTGGAG
TATTTACGGTAAACTGCCCACTTGGCAGTACATCAAGTGTATCATATGCCAAGTACGCCCCCTATTGACG
TCAATGACGGTAAATGGCCCGCCTGGCATTGTGCCCAGTACATGACCTTATGGGACTTTCCTACTTGGCA
GTACATCTACGTATTAGTCATCGCTATTACCATGGTCGAGGTGAGCCCCACGTTCTGCTTCACTCTCCCC
ATCTCCCCCCCCTCCCCACCCCCAATTTTGTATTTATTTATTTTTTAATTATTTTGTGCAGCGATGGGGG
CGGGGGGGGGGGGCGGGGCGGGGCGAGGCGGAGAGGTGCGGCGGCAGCCAATCAGAGCGGCGCGCTCCGA
AAGTTTCCTTTTATGGCGAGGCGGCGGCGGCGGCGGCCCTATAAAAAGCGAAGCGCGCGGCGGGCGGGAG
TCGCTGCGCGCTGCCTTCGCCCCGTGCCCCGCTCCGCCGCCGCCTCGCGCCGCCCGCCCCGGCTCTGACT
GACCGCGTTACTCCCACAGGTGAGCGGGCGGGACGGCCCTTCTCCTCCGGGCTGTAATTAGCTGAGCAAG
AGGTAAGGGTTTAAGGGATGGTTGGTTGGTGGGGTATTAATGTTTAATTACCTGGAGCACCTGCCTGAAA
TCACTTTTTTTCAGGTTGGACCGGTGCCACCATGGACTATAAGGACCACGACGGAGACTACAAGGATCAT
GATATTGATTACAAAGACGATGACGATAAGATGGCCCCAAAGAAGAAGCGGAAGGTCGGTATCCACGGAG
TCCCAGCAGCCGACAAGAAGTACAGCATCGGCCTGGACATCGGCACCAACTCTGTGGGCTGGGCCGTGAT
CACCGACGAGTACAAGGTGCCCAGCAAGAAATTCAAGGTGCTGGGCAACACCGACCGGCACAGCATCAAG
AAGAACCTGATCGGAGCCCTGCTGTTCGACAGCGGCGAAACAGCCGAGGCCACCCGGCTGAAGAGAACCG
CCAGAAGAAGATACACCAGACGGAAGAACCGGATCTGCTATCTGCAAGAGATCTTCAGCAACGAGATGGC
CAAGGTGGACGACAGCTTCTTCCACAGACTGGAAGAGTCCTTCCTGGTGGAAGAGGATAAGAAGCACGAG
CGGCACCCCATCTTCGGCAACATCGTGGACGAGGTGGCCTACCACGAGAAGTACCCCACCATCTACCACC
TGAGAAAGAAACTGGTGGACAGCACCGACAAGGCCGACCTGCGGCTGATCTATCTGGCCCTGGCCCACAT
GATCAAGTTCCGGGGCCACTTCCTGATCGAGGGCGACCTGAACCCCGACAACAGCGACGTGGACAAGCTG
TTCATCCAGCTGGTGCAGACCTACAACCAGCTGTTCGAGGAAAACCCCATCAACGCCAGCGGCGTGGACG
CCAAGGCCATCCTGTCTGCCAGACTGAGCAAGAGCAGACGGCTGGAAAATCTGATCGCCCAGCTGCCCGG
CGAGAAGAAGAATGGCCTGTTCGGAAACCTGATTGCCCTGAGCCTGGGCCTGACCCCCAACTTCAAGAGC
AACTTCGACCTGGCCGAGGATGCCAAACTGCAGCTGAGCAAGGACACCTACGACGACGACCTGGACAACC
TGCTGGCCCAGATCGGCGACCAGTACGCCGACCTGTTTCTGGCCGCCAAGAACCTGTCCGACGCCATCCT
GCTGAGCGACATCCTGAGAGTGAACACCGAGATCACCAAGGCCCCCCTGAGCGCCTCTATGATCAAGAGA
TACGACGAGCACCACCAGGACCTGACCCTGCTGAAAGCTCTCGTGCGGCAGCAGCTGCCTGAGAAGTACA
AAGAGATTTTCTTCGACCAGAGCAAGAACGGCTACGCCGGCTACATTGACGGCGGAGCCAGCCAGGAAGA
GTTCTACAAGTTCATCAAGCCCATCCTGGAAAAGATGGACGGCACCGAGGAACTGCTCGTGAAGCTGAAC
AGAGAGGACCTGCTGCGGAAGCAGCGGACCTTCGACAACGGCAGCATCCCCCACCAGATCCACCTGGGAG
AGCTGCACGCCATTCTGCGGCGGCAGGAAGATTTTTACCCATTCCTGAAGGACAACCGGGAAAAGATCGA
GAAGATCCTGACCTTCCGCATCCCCTACTACGTGGGCCCTCTGGCCAGGGGAAACAGCAGATTCGCCTGG
ATGACCAGAAAGAGCGAGGAAACCATCACCCCCTGGAACTTCGAGGAAGTGGTGGACAAGGGCGCTTCCG
CCCAGAGCTTCATCGAGCGGATGACCAACTTCGATAAGAACCTGCCCAACGAGAAGGTGCTGCCCAAGCA
CAGCCTGCTGTACGAGTACTTCACCGTGTATAACGAGCTGACCAAAGTGAAATACGTGACCGAGGGAATG
AGAAAGCCCGCCTTCCTGAGCGGCGAGCAGAAAAAGGCCATCGTGGACCTGCTGTTCAAGACCAACCGGA
AAGTGACCGTGAAGCAGCTGAAAGAGGACTACTTCAAGAAAATCGAGTGCTTCGACTCCGTGGAAATCTC
CGGCGTGGAAGATCGGTTCAACGCCTCCCTGGGCACATACCACGATCTGCTGAAAATTATCAAGGACAAG
GACTTCCTGGACAATGAGGAAAACGAGGACATTCTGGAAGATATCGTGCTGACCCTGACACTGTTTGAGG
ACAGAGAGATGATCGAGGAACGGCTGAAAACCTATGCCCACCTGTTCGACGACAAAGTGATGAAGCAGCT
GAAGCGGCGGAGATACACCGGCTGGGGCAGGCTGAGCCGGAAGCTGATCAACGGCATCCGGGACAAGCAG
TCCGGCAAGACAATCCTGGATTTCCTGAAGTCCGACGGCTTCGCCAACAGAAACTTCATGCAGCTGATCC
ACGACGACAGCCTGACCTTTAAAGAGGACATCCAGAAAGCCCAGGTGTCCGGCCAGGGCGATAGCCTGCA
CGAGCACATTGCCAATCTGGCCGGCAGCCCCGCCATTAAGAAGGGCATCCTGCAGACAGTGAAGGTGGTG
GACGAGCTCGTGAAAGTGATGGGCCGGCACAAGCCCGAGAACATCGTGATCGAAATGGCCAGAGAGAACC
AGACCACCCAGAAGGGACAGAAGAACAGCCGCGAGAGAATGAAGCGGATCGAAGAGGGCATCAAAGAGCT
GGGCAGCCAGATCCTGAAAGAACACCCCGTGGAAAACACCCAGCTGCAGAACGAGAAGCTGTACCTGTAC
TACCTGCAGAATGGGCGGGATATGTACGTGGACCAGGAACTGGACATCAACCGGCTGTCCGACTACGATG
TGGACCATATCGTGCCTCAGAGCTTTCTGAAGGACGACTCCATCGACAACAAGGTGCTGACCAGAAGCGA
CAAGAACCGGGGCAAGAGCGACAACGTGCCCTCCGAAGAGGTCGTGAAGAAGATGAAGAACTACTGGCGG
CAGCTGCTGAACGCCAAGCTGATTACCCAGAGAAAGTTCGACAATCTGACCAAGGCCGAGAGAGGCGGCC
TGAGCGAACTGGATAAGGCCGGCTTCATCAAGAGACAGCTGGTGGAAACCCGGCAGATCACAAAGCACGT
GGCACAGATCCTGGACTCCCGGATGAACACTAAGTACGACGAGAATGACAAGCTGATCCGGGAAGTGAAA
GTGATCACCCTGAAGTCCAAGCTGGTGTCCGATTTCCGGAAGGATTTCCAGTTTTACAAAGTGCGCGAGA
TCAACAACTACCACCACGCCCACGACGCCTACCTGAACGCCGTCGTGGGAACCGCCCTGATCAAAAAGTA
CCCTAAGCTGGAAAGCGAGTTCGTGTACGGCGACTACAAGGTGTACGACGTGCGGAAGATGATCGCCAAG
AGCGAGCAGGAAATCGGCAAGGCTACCGCCAAGTACTTCTTCTACAGCAACATCATGAACTTTTTCAAGA
CCGAGATTACCCTGGCCAACGGCGAGATCCGGAAGCGGCCTCTGATCGAGACAAACGGCGAAACCGGGGA
GATCGTGTGGGATAAGGGCCGGGATTTTGCCACCGTGCGGAAAGTGCTGAGCATGCCCCAAGTGAATATC
GTGAAAAAGACCGAGGTGCAGACAGGCGGCTTCAGCAAAGAGTCTATCCTGCCCAAGAGGAACAGCGATA
AGCTGATCGCCAGAAAGAAGGACTGGGACCCTAAGAAGTACGGCGGCTTCGACAGCCCCACCGTGGCCTA
TTCTGTGCTGGTGGTGGCCAAAGTGGAAAAGGGCAAGTCCAAGAAACTGAAGAGTGTGAAAGAGCTGCTG
GGGATCACCATCATGGAAAGAAGCAGCTTCGAGAAGAATCCCATCGACTTTCTGGAAGCCAAGGGCTACA
AAGAAGTGAAAAAGGACCTGATCATCAAGCTGCCTAAGTACTCCCTGTTCGAGCTGGAAAACGGCCGGAA
GAGAATGCTGGCCTCTGCCGGCGAACTGCAGAAGGGAAACGAACTGGCCCTGCCCTCCAAATATGTGAAC
TTCCTGTACCTGGCCAGCCACTATGAGAAGCTGAAGGGCTCCCCCGAGGATAATGAGCAGAAACAGCTGT
TTGTGGAACAGCACAAGCACTACCTGGACGAGATCATCGAGCAGATCAGCGAGTTCTCCAAGAGAGTGAT
CCTGGCCGACGCTAATCTGGACAAAGTGCTGTCCGCCTACAACAAGCACCGGGATAAGCCCATCAGAGAG
CAGGCCGAGAATATCATCCACCTGTTTACCCTGACCAATCTGGGAGCCCCTGCCGCCTTCAAGTACTTTG
ACACCACCATCGACCGGAAGAGGTACACCAGCACCAAAGAGGTGCTGGACGCCACCCTGATCCACCAGAG
CATCACCGGCCTGTACGAGACACGGATCGACCTGTCTCAGCTGGGAGGCGACAAAAGGCCGGCGGCCACG
AAAAAGGCCGGCCAGGCAAAAAAGAAAAAGTAAGAATTCCTAGAGCTCGCTGATCAGCCTCGACTGTGCC
TTCTAGTTGCCAGCCATCTGTTGTTTGCCCCTCCCCCGTGCCTTCCTTGACCCTGGAAGGTGCCACTCCC
ACTGTCCTTTCCTAATAAAATGAGGAAATTGCATCGCATTGTCTGAGTAGGTGTCATTCTATTCTGGGGG
GTGGGGTGGGGCAGGACAGCAAGGGGGAGGATTGGGAAGAGAATAGCAGGCATGCTGGGGAGCGGCCGCA
GGAACCCCTAGTGATGGAGTTGGCCACTCCCTCTCTGCGCGCTCGCTCGCTCACTGAGGCCGGGCGACCA
AAGGTCGCCCGACGCCCGGGCTTTGCCCGGGCGGCCTCAGTGAGCGAGCGAGCGCGCAGCTGCCTGCAGG
GGCGCCTGATGCGGTATTTTCTCCTTACGCATCTGTGCGGTATTTCACACCGCATA
[95 nt withheld, positions 5657-5751]
T
[46 nt withheld, positions 5753-5798]
C
[141 nt withheld, positions 5800-5940]
CCTTTGACGTTGGAGTCCACGTTCTTT
[37 nt withheld, positions 5968-6004]
ACTCTATCTCGGGCTATTCTTTTGATTTATAAGGGATTTTGCCGATTTCGGTCTATTGGTTAAAAAATGA
GCTGATTTAACAAAAATTTAACGCGAATTTTAACAAAATATTAACGTTTACAATTTTATGGTGCACTCTC
AGTACAATCTGCTCTGATGCCGCATAGTTAAGCCAGCCCCGACACCCGCCAACACCCGCTGACGCGCCCT
GACGGGCTTGTCTGCTCCCGGCATCCGCTTACAGACAAGCTGTGACCGTCTCCGGGAGCTGCATGTGTCA
GAGGTTTTCACCGTCATCACCGAAACGCGCGAGACGAAAGGGCCTCGTGATACGCCTATTTTTATAGGTT
AATGTCATGATAATAATGGTTTCTTAGACGTCAGGTGGCACTTTTCGGGGAAATGTGCGCGGAACCCCTA
TTTGTTTATTTTTCTAAATACATTCAAATATGTATCCGCTCATGAGACAATAACCCTGATAAATGCTTCA
ATAATATTGAAAAAGGAAGAGTATGAGTATTCAACATTTCCGTGTCGCCCTTATTCCCTTTTTTGCGGCA
TTTTGCCTTCCTGTTTTTGCTCACCCAGAAACGCTGGTGAAAGTAAAAGATGCTGAAGATCAGTTGGGTG
CACGAGTGGGTTACATCGAACTGGATCTCAACAGCGGTAAGATCCTTGAGAGTTTTCGCCCCGAAGAACG
TTTTCCAATGATGAGCACTTTTAAAGTTCTGCTATGTGGCGCGGTATTATCCCGTATTGACGCCGGGCAA
GAGCAACTCGGTCGCCGCATACACTATTCTCAGAATGACTTGGTTGAGTACTCACCAGTCACAGAAAAGC
ATCTTACGGATGGCATGACAGTAAGAGAATTATGCAGTGCTGCCATAACCATGAGTGATAACACTGCGGC
CAACTTACTTCTGACAACGATCGGAGGACCGAAGGAGCTAACCGCTTTTTTGCACAACATGGGGGATCAT
GTAACTCGCCTTGATCGTTGGGAACCGGAGCTGAATGAAGCCATACCAAACGACGAGCGTGACACCACGA
TGCCTGTAGCAATGGCAACAACGTTGCGCAAACTATTAACTGGCGAACTACTTACTCTAGCTTCCCGGCA
ACAATTAATAGACTGGATGGAGGCGGATAAAGTTGCAGGACCACTTCTGCGCTCGGCCCTTCCGGCTGGC
TGGTTTATTGCTGATAAATCTGGAGCCGGTGAGCGTGGAAGCCGCGGTATCATTGCAGCACTGGGGCCAG
ATGGTAAGCCCTCCCGTATCGTAGTTATCTACACGACGGGGAGTCAGGCAACTATGGATGAACGAAATAG
ACAGATCGCTGAGATAGGTGCCTCACTGATTAAGCATTGGTAACTGTCAGACCAAGTTTACTCATATATA
CTTTAGATTGATTTAAAACTTCATTTTTAATTTAAAAGGATCTAGGTGAAGATCCTTTTTGATAATCTCA
TGACCAAAATCCCTTAACGTGAGTTTTCGTTCCACTGAGCGTCAGACCCCGTAGAAAAGATCAAAGGATC
TTCTTGAGATCCTTTTTTTCTGCGCGTAATCTGCTGCTTGCAAACAAAAAAACCACCGCTACCAGCGGTG
GTTTGTTTGCCGGATCAAGAGCTACCAACTCTTTTTCCGAAGGTAACTGGCTTCAGCAGAGCGCAGATAC
CAAATACTGTTCTTCTAGTGTAGCCGTAGTTAGGCCACCACTTCAAGAACTCTGTAGCACCGCCTACATA
CCTCGCTCTGCTAATCCTGTTACCAGTGGCTGCTGCCAGTGGCGATAAGTCGTGTCTTACCGGGTTGGAC
TCAAGACGATAGTTACCGGATAAGGCGCAGCGGTCGGGCTGAACGGGGGGTTCGTGCACACAGCCCAGCT
TGGAGCGAACGACCTACACCGAACTGAGATACCTACAGCGTGAGCTATGAGAAAGCGCCACGCTTCCCGA
AGGGAGAAAGGCGGACAGGTATCCGGTAAGCGGCAGGGTCGGAACAGGAGAGCGCACGAGGGAGCTTCCA
GGGGGAAACGCCTGGTATCTTTATAGTCCTGTCGGGTTTCGCCACCTCTGACTTGAGCGTCGATTTTTGT
GATGCTCGTCAGGGGGGCGGAGCCTATGGAAAAACGCCAGCAACGCGGCCTTTTTACGGTTCCTGGCCTT
TTGCTGGCCTTTTGCTCACATGTGAGGGCCTATTTCCCATGATTCCTTCATATTTGCATATACGATACAA
GGCTGTTAGAGAGATAATTGGAATTAATTTGACTGTAAACACAAAGATATTAGTACAAAATACGTGACGT
AGAAAGTAATAATTTCTTGGGTAGTTTGCAGTTTTAAAATTATGTTTTAAAATGGACTATCATATGCTTA
CCGTAACTTGAAAGTATTTCGATTTCTTGGCTTTATATATCTTGTGGAAAGGACGAAACACCGGACTGTC
AGCATAAGGAATGGTTT
Features (pLannotate 1.2.2; 19 found; start..end, strand, type, name):
     79..122     +  misc_RNA       gRNA scaffold (fragment): guide RNA scaffold for the Streptococcus pyogenes CRISPR/Cas9 system
    169..454     +  enhancer       CMV enhancer: human cytomegalovirus immediate early enhancer; contains an 18-bp deletion relative to the standard CMV enhancer
    456..573     +  promoter       chicken β-actin promoter (fragment): No description available
    570..696     +  promoter       chicken β-actin promoter (fragment): No description available
    697..924     +  intron         hybrid intron: hybrid between chicken β-actin (CBA) and minute virus of mice (MMV) introns (Gray et al., 2011)
   1062..2663    +  CDS            Cas9(N): N-terminal portion of Streptococcus pyogenes Cas9 (Zetsche et al., 2015)
   2664..5162    +  CDS            Cas9(C): C-terminal portion of Streptococcus pyogenes Cas9 (Zetsche et al., 2015)
   5163..5210    +  CDS            nucleoplasmin NLS: bipartite nuclear localization signal from nucleoplasmin
   5244..5355    +  polyA_signal   bGH poly(A) signal: bovine growth hormone polyadenylation signal
   5460..5600    +  repeat_region  AAV2 ITR: inverted terminal repeat of adeno-associated virus serotype 2 inverted
   5605..5656    -  misc_feature   bom (fragment): basis of mobility region from pBR322
   5675..6130    +  rep_origin     f1 ori (sequence partly withheld): f1 bacteriophage origin of replication; arrow indicates direction of (+) strand synthesis
   6131..6180    -  misc_feature   bom (fragment): basis of mobility region from pBR322
   6282..6317    -  CDS            rop (fragment): Rop protein, which maintains plasmids at low copy number; rop
   6412..6516    +  promoter       AmpR promoter: bla
   6517..7377    +  CDS            AmpR: β-lactamase; bla; confers resistance to ampicillin, carbenicillin, and related antibiotics
   7548..8136    +  rep_origin     ori: high-copy-number ColE1/pMB1/pBR322/pUC origin of replication
   8198..8438    +  promoter       U6 promoter: RNA polymerase III promoter for human U6 snRNA
   8468..72      +  misc_RNA       gRNA scaffold (across the origin): guide RNA scaffold for the Streptococcus pyogenes CRISPR/Cas9 system
