[The description below was written by a language model from this plasmid's Addgene catalogue record and pLannotate feature annotations shown in this document.]
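Description:
pZNF266.2.0-gDNA is a mammalian CRISPR expression plasmid built on the pX330 backbone that delivers both Streptococcus pyogenes Cas9 and a single guide RNA directed against the human zinc-finger transcription factor gene ZNF266 (also known as HZF1). It is propagated in E. coli as a high-copy plasmid through a ColE1/pUC-type origin and selected with ampicillin via the β-lactamase gene. The backbone also carries an f1/M13 phage origin, small remnants of pBR322 bom and rop sequences, and a single AAV2 inverted terminal repeat downstream of the Cas9 cassette. One ITR alone does not make the plasmid a packageable AAV vector.

Two expression units make up the payload. A human U6 RNA polymerase III promoter drives the guide RNA. The 20-nucleotide ZNF266 target sequence was inserted between the two BbsI sites, which were destroyed in cloning, so that it sits immediately upstream of the Cas9 guide scaffold. The PAM listed in the record belongs to the genomic target and is absent from the plasmid. The second unit uses a hybrid CBh-type promoter (CMV enhancer, chicken β-actin promoter and a hybrid CBA/MVM intron) to express Cas9, annotated as contiguous N- and C-terminal portions, fused to a C-terminal nucleoplasmin nuclear localization signal and terminated by the bGH polyadenylation signal.

The repository-sequenced record (8,471 nt) and the depositor record (8,508 nt) agree in layout. They differ mainly within the chicken β-actin promoter, which appears as two fragments in the shorter sequence. The depositor notes that the plasmid is meant to be used with a companion pZNF266-donor plasmid, which implies Cas9 cleavage at ZNF266 to promote donor-templated editing, although the record does not describe the donor.
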