Addgene plasmid #112402: pZNF266.2.0-gDNA
Purpose: CRISPR plasmid for expression of Cas9 and gRNA targeting human transcription factor ZNF266
Depositing lab: Kevin White. Depositing organization: University of Chicago.
Backbone
  Vector backbone: pX330
  Backbone manufacturer: Zhang lab (Addgene plasmid ID: 42230)
  Vector type: Mammalian Expression, CRISPR
Growth in bacteria
  Bacterial resistance: Ampicillin, 100 μg/mL
  Growth temperature: 37°C
  Growth strain: DH5alpha
  Copy number: High Copy
Gene/Insert
  Gene/Insert name: ZNF266
  gRNA/shRNA sequence: GACTGTCAGCATAAGGAATG TGG
  Species: H. sapiens (human)
  Entrez Gene: ZNF266 (a.k.a. HZF1)
  Cloning method: Restriction Enzyme; 5′ cloning site BbsI (destroyed during cloning); 3′ cloning site BbsI (destroyed during cloning)
  Sequencing primers: 5′ hU6-F (5'-GAGGGCCTATTTCCCATGATT-3')
Terms and licenses: Academic/Nonprofit Terms; Industry Terms: Not Available to Industry
Depositor comments: gRNA sequence listed includes 20 nucleotide target sequence, followed by the uncloned PAM sequence. The PAM sequence is not present in the plasmid. Use with plasmid pZNF266-donor.
How to cite: pZNF266.2.0-gDNA was a gift from Kevin White (Addgene plasmid # 112402 ; http://n2t.net/addgene:112402 ; RRID:Addgene_112402)
